Addgene plasmid #59603: pSicoR-ADAM7i2
Purpose: Expression of shRNA against human ADAM7
Depositing lab: Miguel Ramalho-Santos. Depositing organization: University of California, San Francisco (UCSF). Publication: Systematic Identification of Barriers to Human iPSC Generation. Qin H, Diaz A, Blouin L, Lebbink RJ, Patena W, Tanbun P, LeProust EM, McManus MT, Song JS, Ramalho-Santos M. Cell. 2014 Jul 17;158(2):449-61. doi: 10.1016/j.cell.2014.05.040. PubMed 25036638.
Backbone
  Vector backbone: pSicoR
  Vector type: Mammalian Expression, RNAi
Growth in bacteria
  Bacterial resistance: Ampicillin, 100 μg/mL
  Growth temperature: 37°C
  Growth strain: Stbl3
  Copy number: High Copy
Gene/Insert
  Gene/Insert name: ADAM7
  gRNA/shRNA sequence: ADAM7
  Species: H. sapiens (human)
  Entrez Gene: ADAM7 (a.k.a. ADAM 7, ADAM-7, EAPI, GP-83, GP83)
  Promoter: U6
  Cloning method: Restriction Enzyme; 5′ cloning site HpaI (destroyed during cloning); 3′ cloning site XhoI (not destroyed)
  Sequencing primers: 5′ mU6-F
Terms and licenses: Academic/Nonprofit Terms; Industry Terms: Not Available to Industry
How to cite: pSicoR-ADAM7i2 was a gift from Miguel Ramalho-Santos (Addgene plasmid # 59603 ; http://n2t.net/addgene:59603 ; RRID:Addgene_59603)
