[The description below was written by a language model from this plasmid's Addgene catalogue record.]
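Description:
pSicoR-ADAM7i2 is an RNA interference plasmid built on the pSicoR backbone and catalogued as a mammalian expression/RNAi vector. It carries a short hairpin RNA directed against human ADAM7, a member of the ADAM (a disintegrin and metalloproteinase) family. The "i2" in the name suggests it is one of several independent hairpins against the same gene, although the record does not say so explicitly. The hairpin is transcribed from a U6 promoter, an RNA polymerase III promoter commonly used for shRNAs because it gives strong expression of small RNAs with defined start and termination points. The listed sequencing primer implies the mouse form of U6. The hairpin was inserted by restriction cloning between HpaI and XhoI sites, with the HpaI site destroyed and the XhoI site retained.

In bacteria the plasmid is selected with ampicillin and is described as high copy. It is propagated in a recombination-deficient strain, as is typical for plasmids containing repeated elements such as viral long terminal repeats. pSicoR is generally known as a lentiviral vector in which the shRNA cassette can be removed by Cre recombinase, but no feature table is supplied. The presence and arrangement of LTRs, loxP sites, and any reporter or mammalian selection marker in this derivative therefore cannot be confirmed from the record, and the hairpin target sequence is not given either. The construct is intended for knockdown of ADAM7 in human cells. The associated work concerns the systematic identification of barriers to human induced pluripotent stem cell generation, which suggests it was used to test whether depleting ADAM7 affects reprogramming.
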