>Addgene plasmid #59603 | pSicoR-ADAM7i2 | depositor partial sequence | sequence record 93280 | pSicoR-ADAM7i2 sequence 63 bps
TGACGTCTTTACAACCTTACCTAGTTCTAGAGACTAGGTAAGGTTGTAAAGACGTCTTTTTTC
