>Addgene plasmid #59603 | pSicoR-ADAM7i2 | addgene partial sequence | sequence record 96859 | WPRE-R 5'-CATAGCGTAAAAGGAGCAACA-3'
AATTTTGTAATCCAGAGGTTGATTATCGATAAGCTTGATATCGAATTGTACCTAGTGGAACCGGAACCCT
TAAACATGTATAACTTCGTATAATGTATGCTATACGAAGTTATTAGGTCCCTCGACGAATTCCTACTTGT
ACAGCTCGTCCATGCCGAGAGTGATCCCGGCGGCGGTCACGAACTCCAGCAGGACCATGTGATCGCGCTT
CTCGTTGGGGTCTTTGCTCAGGGCGGACTGGGTGCTCAGGTAGTGGTTGTCGGGCAGCAGCACGGGGCCG
TCGCCGATGGGGGTGTTCTGCTGGTAGTGGTCGGCGAGCTGCAC
