>Addgene plasmid #59603 | pSicoR-ADAM7i2 | addgene partial sequence | sequence record 97319 | pLLU-5 5'-cacagacttgtgggagaagc-3'
TATAATATTTCCTAGTAACTATAGAGGCTTAATGTGCGATAAAAGACAGATAATCTGTTCTTTTTAATAC
TAGCTACATTTTACATGATAGGCTTGGATTTCTATAACTTCGTATAGCATACATTATACGAAGTTATAAA
CAGCACAAAAGGAAACTCACCCTAACTGTAAAGTAATTGTGTGTTTTGAGACTATAAATATCCCTTGGAG
AAAAGCCTTGTTTGACGTCTTTACAACCTTACCTAGTTCTAGAGACTAGGTAAGGTTGTAAAGACGTCTT
TTTTCTCGAGTACTAGGATCCATTAGGCGGCCGCGTGGATAACCGTATTACCGCCATGCATTAGTTATTA
ATAGTAATCAATTACGGGGTCATTAGTTCATAGCCCATATATGGAGTTCCGCGTTACATAACTTACGGTA
AATGGCCCGCCTGGCTGACCGCCCAACGACCCCCGCCCATTGACG
